Addgene plasmid #194004: VPS13D(∆ATG2-C/PH)^EGFP
Purpose: Deletion of DHPH domain of VPS13D
Depositing lab: Pietro De Camilli. Depositing organization: Yale University. Publication: VPS13D bridges the ER to mitochondria and peroxisomes via Miro. Guillen-Samander A, Leonzino M, Hanna MG, Tang N, Shen H, De Camilli P. J Cell Biol. 2021 May 3;220(5). pii: 212021. doi: 10.1083/jcb.202010004. PubMed 33891013.
Backbone
  Vector backbone: pcDNA3.4
  Backbone manufacturer: Genscript
  Backbone size w/o insert (bp): 6000
  Total vector size (bp): 20000
  Vector type: Mammalian Expression
Growth in bacteria
  Bacterial resistance: Ampicillin, 100 μg/mL
  Growth temperature: 30°C
  Growth strain: DH5alpha
  Copy number: Unknown
Gene/Insert
  Gene/Insert name: Codon optimized VPS13D
  Species: H. sapiens (human)
  Mutation: early stop codon before DHPH
  Entrez Gene: VPS13D (a.k.a. BLTP5D, SCAR4)
  Tag / fusion protein: EGFP
Resource information
  A portion of this plasmid was derived from a plasmid made by: This was synthesized by Genscript.
Terms and licenses: Academic/Nonprofit Terms; Industry Terms: Not Available to Industry
How to cite: VPS13D(∆ATG2-C/PH)^EGFP was a gift from Pietro De Camilli (Addgene plasmid # 194004 ; http://n2t.net/addgene:194004 ; RRID:Addgene_194004)
