[The description below was written by a language model from this plasmid's Addgene catalogue record and pLannotate feature annotations shown in this document.]
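Description:
VPS13D(∆ATG2-C/PH)^EGFP is a mammalian expression plasmid of about 20 kb, built on the pcDNA3.4 backbone. It carries a synthetic, codon-optimized human VPS13D (also known as BLTP5D or SCAR4) open reading frame. It is propagated in E. coli through a high-copy ColE1/pUC-type origin with ampicillin selection from the β-lactamase gene. An f1 origin and remnants of the lac promoter/operator region are also present. For mammalian cells, the backbone includes an SV40 promoter driving a neomycin phosphotransferase gene followed by an SV40 polyadenylation signal, which would allow G418 selection of stable transfectants.

Expression of the insert is driven by the human CMV immediate-early enhancer and promoter. The transcript ends with a WPRE, which enhances post-transcriptional expression, and the HSV thymidine kinase polyadenylation signal. The EGFP coding sequence is annotated several kilobases downstream of the promoter and well upstream of the end of the insert. This position, together with the "^" in the name, suggests that EGFP sits inside the VPS13D coding sequence rather than at either terminus. The automated annotation recognises only a C-terminal fragment of VPS13D, probably because codon optimization obscures the rest of the gene.

The defining change is an early stop codon placed before the C-terminal region that the record calls the DHPH domain (ATG2-C/PH in the name). The downstream sequence may therefore still be present in the DNA, but the expressed protein lacks this region. The associated study concerns VPS13D bridging the ER to mitochondria and peroxisomes via Miro. In that context, the construct is suited to live-cell fluorescence imaging that tests how the C-terminal region contributes to VPS13D localization and organelle tethering.
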