Features (pLannotate 1.2.2; 19 found; start..end, strand, type, name):
    158..537     +  enhancer       CMV enhancer: human cytomegalovirus immediate early enhancer
    538..741     +  promoter       CMV promoter: human cytomegalovirus (CMV) immediate early promoter
   5592..6308    +  CDS            EGFP: EGFP is a basic (constitutively fluorescent) green fluorescent protein published in 1996, derived from Aequorea victoria. It is reported to be a rapidly-maturing weak dimer with moderate acid sensitivity.
  13046..14800   +  CDS            VPS13D (fragment): VP13D_HUMAN - Also known as KIAA0453 From Homo sapiens (Human).
  14834..15422   +  misc_feature   WPRE: woodchuck hepatitis virus posttranscriptional regulatory element
  15488..15536   +  polyA_signal   HSV TK poly(A) signal: herpes simplex virus thymidine kinase polyadenylation signal (Cole and Stacy, 1985)
  15738..16166   +  rep_origin     f1 ori (sequence partly withheld): f1 bacteriophage origin of replication; arrow indicates direction of (+) strand synthesis
  16180..16509   +  promoter       SV40 promoter: SV40 enhancer and early promoter
  16576..17367   +  CDS            neo: KKA2_KLEPN - Also known as kan, nptII. Experimental evidence at protein level: Swiss-Prot protein existence level 1. Resistance to kanamycin, neomycin, paromomycin, ribostamycin, butirosin and gentamicin B. From Klebsiella pneumoniae.
  17393..17551   +  CDS            ble (fragment): BLE_KLEPN - Experimental evidence at protein level: Swiss-Prot protein existence level 1. Binding protein with a strong affinity to the bleomycin family of antibiotics. Binds to CL990; an antimitotic-antibiotic compound. From Klebsiella pneumoniae.
  17546..17667   +  polyA_signal   SV40 poly(A) signal: SV40 polyadenylation signal
  17738..17760   -  protein_bind   lac operator (fragment): The lac repressor binds to the lac operator to inhibit transcription in E. coli. This inhibition can be relieved by adding lactose or isopropyl-β-D-thiogalactopyranoside (IPTG). lac repressor encoded by lacI
  17764..17794   -  promoter       lac promoter: promoter for the E. coli lac operon
  17809..17830   -  protein_bind   CAP binding site: CAP binding activates transcription in the presence of cAMP. E. coli catabolite activator protein
  17843..17935   -  CDS            lacI (fragment): lac repressor; lacI; The lac repressor binds to the lac operator to inhibit transcription in E. coli. This inhibition can be relieved by adding lactose or isopropyl-β-D-thiogalactopyranoside (IPTG).
  18118..18706   -  rep_origin     ori: high-copy-number ColE1/pMB1/pBR322/pUC origin of replication
  18877..19737   -  CDS            AmpR: β-lactamase; bla; confers resistance to ampicillin, carbenicillin, and related antibiotics
  19738..19842   -  promoter       AmpR promoter: bla
  19909..3       -  misc_feature   bom (fragment) (across the origin): basis of mobility region from pBR322
>Addgene plasmid #194004 | VPS13D(∆ATG2-C/PH)^EGFP | addgene full sequence | sequence record 382414 | Addgene NGS Result
TATCTGCTCCCTGCTTGTGTGTTGGAGGTCGCTGAGTAGTGCGCGAGCAAAATTTAAGCTACAACAAGGC
AAGGCTTGACCGACAATTGCATGAAGAATCTGCTTAGGGTTAGGCGTTTTGCGCTGCTTCGCGATGTACG
GGCCAGATATACGCGTTGACATTGATTATTGACTAGTTATTAATAGTAATCAATTACGGGGTCATTAGTT
CATAGCCCATATATGGAGTTCCGCGTTACATAACTTACGGTAAATGGCCCGCCTGGCTGACCGCCCAACG
ACCCCCGCCCATTGACGTCAATAATGACGTATGTTCCCATAGTAACGCCAATAGGGACTTTCCATTGACG
TCAATGGGTGGAGTATTTACGGTAAACTGCCCACTTGGCAGTACATCAAGTGTATCATATGCCAAGTACG
CCCCCTATTGACGTCAATGACGGTAAATGGCCCGCCTGGCATTATGCCCAGTACATGACCTTATGGGACT
TTCCTACTTGGCAGTACATCTACGTATTAGTCATCGCTATTACCATGGTGATGCGGTTTTGGCAGTACAT
CAATGGGCGTGGATAGCGGTTTGACTCACGGGGATTTCCAAGTCTCCACCCCATTGACGTCAATGGGAGT
TTGTTTTGGCACCAAAATCAACGGGACTTTCCAAAATGTCGTAACAACTCCGCCCCATTGACGCAAATGG
GCGGTAGGCGTGTACGGTGGGAGGTCTATATAAGCAGAGCTCGTTTAGTGAACCGTCAGATCGCCTGGAG
ACGCCATCCACGCTGTTTTGACCTCCATAGAAGACACCGGGACCGATCCAGCCTCCGGACTCTAGAATGC
TGGAGGGCCTGGTCGCTTGGGTCCTGAACACCTACCTGGGGAAGTATGTGAACAACCTGAACACCGATCA
GCTGTCCGTCGCTCTGCTGAAGGGCGCCGTGGAGCTGGAGAACCTGCCACTGAAGAAGGATGCCCTGAAG
GAGCTGGAGCTGCCCTTCGAGGTGAAGGCCGGCTTTATCGGCAAGGTGACCCTGCAGATCCCTTTTTACA
GGCCACACGTGGACCCCTGGGTCATCAGCATCAGCTCCCTGCACCTGATCGGCGCCCCTGAGAAGATCCA
GGACTTCAATGATGAGAAGGAGAAGCTGCTGGAGAGAGAGAGGAAGAAGGCCCTGCTGCAGGCCCTGGAG
GAGAAGTGGAAGAACGACCGCCAGCAGAAGGGCGAGTCCTACTGGTATTCTGTGACCGCCAGCGTGGTGA
CAAGAATCGTGGAGAATATCGAGCTGAAGATCCAGGACGTGCACCTGAGGTTCGAGGATGGCGTGACCAA
CCCTTCTCACCCATTCGCCTTTGGCATCTGCATCAAGAATGTGAGCATGCAGAATGCCGTGAACGAGCCC
GTGCAGAAGCTGATGCGGAAGAAGCAGCTGGATGTGGCCGAGTTTTCCATCTACTGGGACGTGGATTGTA
CACTGCTGGGCGACCTGCCTCAGATGGAGCTGCAGGAGGCAATGGCACGCAGCATGGAGAGCCGGTCCCA
CCACTATGTGCTGGAGCCAGTGTTCGCCAGCGCCCTGCTGAAGCGCAACTGCTCCAAGAAGCCTCTGCGC
TCTCGGCACAGCCCACGGATCGACTGTGATATCCAGCTGGAGACAATCCCCCTGAAGCTGTCCCAGCTGC
AGTACAGACAGATCATGGAGTTTCTGAAGGAGCTGGAGCGCAAGGAGCGGCAGGTGAAGTTCCGGAGATG
GAAGCCTAAGGTGGCCATCAGCAAGAACTGCCGCGAGTGGTGGTATTTCGCCCTGAACGCCAATCTGTAT
GAGATCCGGGAGCAGAGAAAGAGGTGTACCTGGGACTTTATGCTGCACAGGGCAAGGGACGCCGTGTCTT
ACACCGATAAGTATTTCAATAAGCTGAAGGGCGGCCTGCTGAGCACAGACGATAAGGAGGAGATGTGCCG
GATCGAGGAGGAGCAGTCCTTTGAGGAGCTGAAGATCCTGCGCGAGCTGGTGCACGATCGGTTCCACAAG
CAGGAGGAGCTGGCCGAGTCTCTGAGAGAGCCCCAGTTTGACAGCCCTGGCGCCTGTCCAGGAGCACCAG
AGCCTGGAGGAGGCTCCGGAATGCTGCAGTACCTGCAGTCTTGGTTCCCTGGATGGGGAGGATGGTATGG
ACAGCAGACCCCAGAGGGAAACGTGGTGGAGGGCCTGTCCGCCGAGCAGCAGGAGCAGTGGATTCCCGAG
GAGATCCTGGGCACCGAGGAGTTCTTTGACCCAACAGCCGATGCCAGCTGCATGAACACATACACCAAGC
GCGACCACGTGTTCGCCAAGCTGAATCTGCAGCTGCAGCGGGGCACAGTGACCCTGCTGCACAAGGAGCA
GGGAACCCCACAGATGAACGAGAGCGCCTTCATGCAGCTGGAGTTTTCCGATGTGAAGCTGCTGGCCGAG
TCTCTGCCTAGGCGCAATTCTAGCCTGCTGAGCGTGCGCCTGGGAGGCCTGTTTCTGCGGGACCTGGCAA
CAGAGGGCACCATGTTCCCCCTGCTGGTGTTTCCAAACCCCCAGAAGGAAGTGGGCAGAGTGTCTCAGAG
CTTCGGCCTGCAGACCACATCCGCCGACAGGTCTGATCACTACCCAGCAGCCGACCCCGATGGCCCCGTG
TTCGAGATGCTGTATGAGAGAAATCCCGCCCACAGCCACTTCGAGCGGAGACTGAACGTGTCCACCAGGC
CCCTGAATATCATCTACAACCCTCAGGCCATCAAGAAGGTGGCCGACTTCTTTTACAAGGGCAAGGTGCA
CACATCTGGCTTCGGCTATCAGAGCGAGCTGGAGCTGAGAGTGGCAGAGGCAGCAAGGCGCCAGTATAAC
AAGCTGAAGATGCAGACCAAGGCCGAGATCAGACAGACACTGGACAGGCTGCTGGTGGGCGACTTCATCG
AGGAGTCTAAGCGGTGGACCGTGCGGCTGGATATCAGCGCCCCACAGGTCATCTTCCCCGACGATTTCAA
GTTTAAGAATCCTGTGCTGGTGGTGGTGGACCTGGGCAGAATGCTGCTGACAAATACCCAGGATAACAGC
CGGAGAAAGTCCAGGGACGGCTCCGCCTCTGAGGAGACACAGTTCTCCGACGATGAGTACAAGACACCAC
TGGCCACCCCCCCTAATACACCACCCCCTGAGTCCTCTAGCTCCAACGGCGAGAAGACCCCACCCTTCTC
CGGCGTGGAGTTTTCTGAGGAGCAGCTGCAGGCCCACCTGATGAGCACAAAGATGTACGAGCGGTACAGC
CTGTCCTTTATGGATCTGCAGATCATGGTGGGCCGGGTGAAGGACAACTGGAAGCACGTGCAGGACATCG
ATGTGGGCCCCACCCACGTGGTGGAGAAGTTCAATGTGCACCTGCAGCTGGAGAGGCGCCTGATCTACAC
ATCCGACCCAAAGTATCCAGGAGCCGTGCTGTCTGGAAACCTGCCTGATCTGAAGATCCACATCAATGAG
GACAAGATCAGCGCCCTGAAGAACTGCTTTGCCCTGCTGACCACACCAGAGATGAAGACATCCGATACCC
AGATCAAGGAGAAGATCTTCCCACAGGAGGAGCAGAGGGGCTCTCTGCAGGACAGCGTGATGAACCTGAC
CCAGTCTATCGTGCTGCTGGAGCAGCACACAAGAGAGGTGCTGGTGGAGAGCCAGCTGCTGCTGGCCGAG
TTCAAGGTCAATTGTATGCAGCTGGGCGTGGAGTCCAACGGCAGATACATCTCTGTGCTGAAGGTGTTCG
GCACCAACGCCCACTTTGTGAAGAGGCCATATGATGCCGAGGTGAGCCTGACAGTGCACGGCCTGCTGCT
GGTGGACACAATGCAGACCTACGGCGCCGACTTTGATCTGCTGATGGCCAGCCACAAGAATCTGTCCTTC
GATATCCCCACCGGCTCCCTGAGAGACTCTAGGGCACAGTCCCCCGTGTCTGGACCTAATGTGGCACACC
TGACCGACGGAGCCACACTGAACGATAGGTCTGCCACCTCTGTGAGCCTGGACAAGATCCTGACAAAGGA
GCAGGAGAGCCTGATCAAGCTGGAGTATCAGTTCGTGTCTAGCGAGTGCCCCTCTATGAACCTGGATAGC
ACCCTGCAGGTCATCAGCCTGCAGGTGAACAATCTGGACATCATCCTGAATCCTGAGACAATCGTGGAGC
TGATCGGCTTCCTGCAGAAGTCTTTTCCAAAGGAGAAGGACGATCTGAGCCCTCAGCCACTGATGACCGA
TTTCGAGCGGAGCTTCCGGGAGCAGGGCACCTACCAGTCTACATATGAGCAGAATACCGAGGTGGCCGTG
GAGATCCACAGACTGAACCTGCTGCTGCTGAGGACAGTGGGCATGGCCAATCGCGAGAAGTACGGAAGGA
AGATCGCAACCGCAAGCATCGGCGGCACAAAAGTGAATGTGAGCATGGGCTCCACCTTTGACATGAACGG
CTCCCTGGGCTGCCTGCAGCTGATGGACCTGACACAGGATAATGTGAAGAACCAGTATGTGGTGAGCATC
GGCAATTCCGTGGGCTACGAGAACATCATCTCTGATATCGGCTATTTCGAGAGCGTGTTTGTGCGCATGG
AGGACGCCGCCCTGACCGAGGCCCTGTCCTTCACATTTGTGGAGCGGTCTAAGCAGGAGTGTTTCCTGAA
TCTGAAGATGGCCAGCCTGCACTACAACCACTCCGCCAAGTTTCTGAAGGAGCTGACCCTGTCTATGGAC
GAGCTGGAGGAGAACTTCAGGGGCATGCTGAAGAGCGCCGCCACAAAGGTGACCACAGTGCTGGCCACAA
AGACCGCCGAGTACTCTGAGATGGTGAGCCTGTTCGAGACACCTAGAAAGACAAGGGAGCCCTTCATCCT
GGAGGAGAATGAGATCTATGGCTTCGACCTGGCCTCCTCTCACCTGGATACCGTGAAGCTGATCCTGAAC
ATCAATATCGAGTCCCCCGTGGTGTCTATCCCTAGGAAGCCAGGCTCCCCCGAGCTGCTGGTGGGACACC
TGGGACAGATCTTCATCCAGAACTTTGTGGCCGGCGACGATGAGTCCCGCTCTGATCGGCTGCAGGTGGA
GATCAAGGACATCAAGCTGTACAGCCTGAATTGCACCCAGCTGGCAGGAAGAGAGGCAGTGGGCTCTGAG
GGCAGCAGGATGTTTTGTCCTCCAAGCGGCTCCGGCTCTGCCAACTCCCAGGAGGAGGCACACTTCACAC
GCCACGACTTCTTTGAGTCTCTGCACCGGGGCCAGGCCTTTCACATCCTGAACAATACCACAATCCAGTT
CAAGCTGGAGAAGATCCCAATCGAGCGGGAGAGCGAGCTGACCTTTAGCCTGTCCCCCGACGATCTGGGC
ACAAGCTCCATCATGAAGATCGAGGGCAAGTTCGTGAATCCAGTGCAGGTGGTGCTGGCCAAGCACGTGT
ACGAGCAGGTGCTGCAGACCCTGGACAACCTGGTGTACAGCGAGGATCTGAATAAGTATCCAGCATCCGC
CACATCTAGCCCATGCCCTGATTCCCCACTGCCAGGCTCTGGCTCCTCTGGATCCGCCACCATGGTGAGC
AAGGGCGAGGAGCTGTTCACCGGGGTGGTGCCCATCCTGGTCGAGCTGGACGGCGACGTAAACGGCCACA
AGTTCAGCGTGTCCGGCGAGGGCGAGGGCGATGCCACCTACGGCAAGCTGACCCTGAAGTTCATCTGCAC
CACCGGCAAGCTGCCCGTGCCCTGGCCCACCCTCGTGACCACCCTGACCTACGGCGTGCAGTGCTTCAGC
CGCTACCCCGACCACATGAAGCAGCACGACTTCTTCAAGTCCGCCATGCCCGAAGGCTACGTCCAGGAGC
GCACCATCTTCTTCAAGGACGACGGCAACTACAAGACCCGCGCCGAGGTGAAGTTCGAGGGCGACACCCT
GGTGAACCGCATCGAGCTGAAGGGCATCGACTTCAAGGAGGACGGCAACATCCTGGGGCACAAGCTGGAG
TACAACTACAACAGCCACAACGTCTATATCATGGCCGACAAGCAGAAGAACGGCATCAAGGTGAACTTCA
AGATCCGCCACAACATCGAGGACGGCAGCGTGCAGCTCGCCGACCACTACCAGCAGAACACCCCCATCGG
CGACGGCCCCGTGCTGCTGCCCGACAACCACTACCTGAGCACCCAGTCCGCCCTGAGCAAAGACCCCAAC
GAGAAGCGCGATCACATGGTCCTGCTGGAGTTCGTGACCGCCGCCGGGATCACTCTCGGCATGGACGAGC
TGTACAAGTCCGGACTCAGATCTGGATCCGGAGGACCCCTGTCTACATGCGGCGAGTCTAGCGTGGAGAG
AAAGGAGAATGGCCTGTTTTCTCACTCCTCTCTGTCCAACACCTCTCAGAAGTCTCTGAGCGTGAAGGAG
GTGAAGAGCTTCACCCAGATCCAGGCCACATTTTGTATCAGCGAGCTGCAGGTGCAGCTGTCCGGCGATC
TGACCCTGGGAGCACAGGGCCTGGTGTCTCTGAAGTTCCAGGATTTTGAGGTGGAGTTCAGCAAGGACCA
CCCCCAGACACTGTCTATCCAGATCGCCCTGCACAGCCTGCTGATGGAGGACCTGCTGGAGAAGAATCCT
GATAGCAAGTACAAGAACCTGATGGTGTCCAGGGGAGCACCAAAGCCTAGCTCCCTGGCACAGAAGGAGT
ACCTGTCCCAGTCTTGCCCTAGCGTGTCCAACGTGGAATATCCTGACATGCCACGCAGCCTGCCATCCCA
CATGGAGGAGGCCCCCAACGTGTTCCAGCTGTACCAGCGCCCTACCTCTGCCAGCCGGAAGAAGCAGAAG
GAGGTGCAGGACAAGGATTATCCACTGACCCCACCCCCTAGCCCTACAGTGGATGAGCCAAAGATCCTGG
TGGGCAAGAGCAAGTTTGACGATTCCCTGGTGCACATCAACATCTTCCTGGTGGACAAGAAGCACCCAGA
GTTTTCTAGCTCCTACAATAGAGTGAACAGGTCCATCGACGTGGATTTCAATTGTCTGGACGTGCTGATC
ACACTGCAGACCTGGGTGGTCATCCTGGACTTCTTCGGAATCGGCAGCACCGCAGACAACCACGCCATGA
GACTGCCACCCGAGGGCATCCTGCACAATGTGAAGCTGGAGCCCCACGCCTCTATGGAGAGCGGCCTGCA
GGACCCTGTGAACACAAAGCTGGATCTGAAGGTGCACTCCCTGTCTCTGGTGCTGAATAAGACCACATCT
GAGCTGGCCAAGGCCAACGTGAGCAAGCTGGTGGCCCACCTGGAGATGATCGAGGGCGATCTGGCCCTGC
AGGGCTCCATCGGCAGCCTGTCCCTGTCTGACCTGACCTGCCACGGCGAGTTCTACAGAGAGAGGTTTAC
CACAAGCGGCGAGGAGGCCCTGATCTTCCAGACCTTCAAGTATGGCCGGCCAGATCCCCTGCTGAGGAGA
GAGCACGACATCCGCGTGTCTCTGCGGATGGCCAGCGTGCAGTACGTGCACACCCAGAGATTCCAGGCCG
AGGTGGTGGCCTTCATCCAGCACTTTACACAGCTGCAGGATGTGCTGGGCCGCCAGAGGGCAGCAATCGA
GGGACAGACCGTGAGGGATCAGGCACAGCGGTGCTCCCGGGTGCTGCTGGACATCGAGGCAGGAGCCCCC
GTGCTGCTGATCCCTGAGTCTAGCCGCAGCAACAATCTGATCGTGGCCAACCTGGGCAAGCTGAAGGTGA
AGAATAAGTTCCTGTTTGCCGGCTTCCCCGGCACCTTTTCTCTGCAGGACAAGGAGAGCGTGCCAAGCGC
CTCCCCTACAGGCATCCCAAAGCACTCCCTGAGAAAGACCACATCTACCGAGGAGCCAAGGGGAACACAC
TCCCAGGGCCAGTTTACCATGCCTCTGGCCGGCATGTCCCTGGGCTCTCTGAAGAGCGAGTTCGTGCCAT
CTACAAGCACCAAGCAGCAGGGCCCTCAGCCAACACTGAGCGTGGGACAGGAGTCCTCTAGCCCAGAGGA
TCACGTGTGCCTGCTGGACTGCGTGGTGGTGGATCTGCAGGACATGGATATCTTCGCCGCCGAGAGACAC
CCTAGGGAGTACAGCAAGGCCCCAGAGGACTCCTCTGGCGATCTGATCTTCCCCTCTTATTTTGTGAGGC
AGACCGGCGGCAGCCTGCTGACAGAGCCTTGCCGCCTGAAGCTGCAGGTGGAGCGGAACCTGGATAAGGA
GATCTCCCACACCGTGCCTGACATCTCTATCCACGGCAATCTGAGCTCCGTGCACTGTTCCCTGGACCTG
TACAAGTATAAGCTGATCCGCGGCCTGCTGGAGAACAATCTGGGCGAGCCAATCGAGGAGTTCATGCGGC
CCTACGACCTGCAGGACCCCAGAATCCACACCGTGCTGAGCGGCGAGGTGTATACATGCATGTGCTTCCT
GATCGATATGGTGAACGTGAGCCTGGAGCTGAAGGACCCCAAGAGGAAGGAGGGAGCAGGCTCCCTGGCA
CGGTTCGACTTCAAGAAGTGCAAGCTGCTGTACGAGTCCTTTTCTAATCAGACCAAGTCCATCAACCTGG
TGAGCCACTCCATGATGGCCTTCGACACACGGTATGCCGGCCAGAAGACCTCCCCAGGCATGACAAACGT
GTTCTCTTGCATCTTTCAGCCCGCCAAGAATTCTAGCACCACACAGGGCTCCATCCAGATCGAGCTGCAC
TTCCGCTCTACCAAGGACTCCTCTTGTTTTACAGTGGTGCTGAACAATCTGCGGGTGTTCCTGATCTTTG
ACTGGCTGCTGCTGGTGCACGATTTCCTGCACACCCCAAGCGACATCAAGAAGCAGAATCACGTGACACC
CAGCAGACACAGGAACAGCTCCTCTGAGTCCGCCATCGTGCCAAAGACCGTGAAGTCTGGCGTGGTGACA
AAGAGAAGCTCCCTGCCCGTGTCCAATGAGAGGCACCTGGAGGTGAAGGTGAACGTGACAGGCACCGAGT
TCGTGGTCATCGAGGACGTGAGCTGCTTTGATACCAACGCCATCATCCTGAAGGGCACCACAGTGCTGAC
ATACAAGCCAAGATTCGTGGACAGGCCCTTTTCTGGCAGCCTGTTCGGCATCGAGGTGTTTAGCTGTAGA
CTGGGCAACGAGCACGATACCGCCCTGTCCATCGTGGACCCTGTGCAGATCCAGATGGAGCTGGTGGGCA
ATTCTAGCTACCAGAACTCCTCTGGCCTGATGGACGCCTTCAATTCCGAGGATTTTCCTCCAGTGCTGGA
GATCCAGCTGCAGGCCCTGGATATCAGGCTGTCCTATAACGACGTGCAGCTGTTCCTGGCCATCGCCAAG
TCTATCCCTGAGCAGGCCAATGCAGCAGTGCCAGATAGCGTGGCCCTGGAGTCCGACTCTGTGGGCACCT
ACCTGCCAGGAGCATCCCGCGTGGGAGAGGAGATCAGGGAGGGAACAAGGCACACCCTGGACCCCGTGCT
GGAGCTGCAGCTGGCAAGACTGCAGGAGCTGGGCTTTTCCATGGACGATTGCAGGAAGGCCCTGCTGGCA
TGTCAGGGACAGCTGAAGAAGGCCGCCAGCTGGCTGTTCAAGAACGCAGAGCCCCTGAAGTCCCTGTCCC
TGGCATCTACCAGCAGGGACAGCCCTGGAGCAGTGGCAGCACCACTGATCAGCGGCGTGGAGATCAAGGC
CGAGTCCGTGTGCATCTGTTTCATCGACGATTGCATGGACTGTGATGTGCCTCTGGCCGAGCTGACATTC
TCCAGGCTGAACTTTCTGCAGCGCGTGCGGACCTCTCCAGAGGGATACGCCCACTTTACACTGAGCGGCG
ACTACTATAATCGCGCCCTGTCCGGCTGGGAGCCATTCATCGAGCCCTGGCCTTGCTCCGTGTCTTGGCA
GCAGCAGGCAGCATCCAGACTGCACCCACCTAGGCTGAAGCTGGAGGCAAAGGCAAAGCCACGCCTGGAT
ATCAACATCACCAGCGTGCTGATCGACCAGTACGTGAGCACAAAGGAGTCCTGGATGGCCGATTATTGCA
AGGACGATAAGGACATCGAGTCCGCCAAGTCTGAGGATTGGATGGGCAGCTCCGTGGACCCACCCTGTTT
CGGCCAGAGCCTGCCCCTGGTGTACCTGAGAACAAGGAGCACCGCCTCCCTGACCAACCTGGAGCACCAG
ATCTATGCCCGCGCCGAGGTGAAGACACCTAAGAGGCGCCAGCCCTTCGTGCCTTTTGCCCTGCGGAATC
ACACAGGCTGTACCCTGTGGTTTGCCACCCTGACCACAACCCCAACAAGAGCCGCCCTGAGCCACTCCGG
CTCTCCCGGAGTGGTGCCTGAGGGAAATGGCACCTTCCTGGACGATACACACAACGTGTCCGAGTGGAGG
GAGGTGCTGACCGGCGAGGAGATCCCCTTCGAGTTTGAGGCAAGGGGCAAGCTGAGGCACAGGCACACAC
ACGACCTGAGAATCCACCAGCTGCAGGTGAGGGTGAACGGCTGGGAGCAGGTGTCTCCTGTGAGCGTGGA
TAAAGTGGGCACCTTCTTTCGGTACGCCGCCCCAGACAAGAACTCTAGCTCCTCTACCATCGGCAGCCCC
AGCTCCAGAACAAATATCATCCACCCTCAGGTGTATTTTTCTAGCCTGCCTCCAGTGAGGGTGGTGTTCG
CCGTGACCATGGAGGGCTCTGCCAGAAAAGTGATCACAGTGAGGAGCGCCCTGATCGTGAGAAACCGGCT
GGAGACACCCATGGAGCTGAGACTGGACAGCCCATCCGCCCCCGATAAGCCTGTGGTGCTGCCAGCCATC
ATGCCCGGCGATTCCTTTGCCGTGCCTCTGCACCTGACATCTTGGAGACTGCAGGCCAGGCCTAAGGGCC
TGGGCGTGTTCTTTTGCAAGGCCCCAATCCACTGGACCAATGTGGTGAAGACAGCCGAGATCTCCTCTAG
CAAGAGGGAGTGCCACAGCATGGACACTGAGAAGTCCCGCTTCTTTCGGTTCTGCGTGGCCATCAAGAAG
GAGAACTACCCTGATTATATGCCAAGCAATATCTTCTCTGACAGCGCCAAGCAGATCTTTCGCCAGCCCG
GCCACACCATCTACCTGCTGCCTACAGTGGTCATCTGCAACCTGCTGCCCTGTGAGCTGGACTTCTACGT
GAAGGGCATGCCCATCAATGGCACCCTGAAGCCTGGCAAGGAGGCCGCCCTGCACACAGCAGACACCTCT
CAGAATATCGAGCTGGGCGTGAGCCTGGAGAACTTCCCTCTGTGCAAGGAGCTGCTGATCCCCCCTGGCA
CCCAGAACTACATGGTGCGCATGCGGCTGTATGACGTGAATCGGAGACAGCTGAACCTGACAATCAGGAT
CGTGTGCAGGGCAGAGGGCTCTCTGAAGATCTTCATCAGCGCCCCTTACTGGCTGATCAACAAGACCGGC
CTGCCACTGATCTTTAGGCAGGACAATGCCAAGACAGATGCAGCAGGACAGTTCGAGGAGCACGAGCTGG
CACGCTCCCTGTCTCCCCTGCTGTTTTGCTATGCCGATAAGGAGCAGCCTAACCTGTGCACCATGAGAAT
CGGAAGGGGCATCCACCCAGAGGGAATGCCTGGATGGTGCCAGGGCTTCTCCCTGGACGGAGGCTCTGGC
GTGCGGGCCCTGAAAGTGATCCAGCAGGGCAATAGGCCTGGCCTGATCTACAACATCGGCATCGATGTGA
AGAAGGGCAGAGGCAGGTACATCGACACCTGTATGGTCATCTTTGCCCCACGGTATCTGCTGGACAACAA
GTCCTCTCACAAGCTGGCCTTCGCCCAGAGAGAGTTTGCAAGGGGACAGGGAACCGCAAATCCAGAGGGC
TACATCAGCACACTGCCAGGCAGCTCCGTGGTGTTCCACTGGCCCCGCAACGACTATGATCAGCTGCTGT
GCGTGCGGCTGATGGATGTGCCTAATTGTATCTGGAGCGGCGGCTTCGAGGTGAACAAGAACAATTCCTT
TCACATCAATATGAGAGACACCCTGGGCAAGTGCTTCTTTCTGAGGGTGGAGATCACCCTGAGGGGAGCA
ACATACCGGATCAGCTTTTCCGACACCGATCAGCTGCCACCCCCTTTCAGGATCGACAACTTTTCCAAGG
TGCCTGTGGTGTTCACACAGCACGGAGTGGCAGAGCCTAGGCTGAGGACCGAGGTGAAGCCAATGACAAG
CCTGGACTATGCCTGGGATGAGCCAACCCTGCCACCCTTTATCACACTGACCGTGAAGGGCGCCGGCTCT
AGCGAGATCAACTGCAATATGAACGACTTCCAGGATAATCGCCAGCTGTACTATGAGAACTTCATCTACA
TCGCCGCCACATATACCTTTTCCGGCCTGCAGGAGGGAACCGGCCGGCCCGTGGCCTCTAACAAGGCCAT
CACATGTGCCGAGCTGGTGCTGGACGTGAGCCCTAAGACCCAGAGAGTGATCCTGAAGAAGAAGGAGCCA
GGCAAGAGATCTCAGCTGTGGAGGATGACAGGCACCGGCATGCTGGCACACGAGGGCTCCTCTGTGCCAC
ACAATCCCAACAAGCCTTCTGCCGCACGGAGCACCGAGGGCTCCGCCATCCTGGATATCGCAGGCCTGGC
AGCAGTGACAGACAATCGCTACGAGCCCCTGATGCTGAGGAAGCCTGACAGGCGCCGGTCCACAACCCAG
ACCTGGTCTTTTAGAGAGGGCAAGCTGACATGCGGCCTGCACGGCCTGGTGGTGCAGGCAAAGGGAGGCC
TGTCCGGCCTGTTCGATGGAGCAGAGGTGGTGCTGGGACCAGACACCTCTATGGAGCTGCTGGGCCCCGT
GCCTCCAGAGCAGCAGTTTATCAACCAGAAGATGCGGCCAGGCTCTGGCATGCTGAGCATCCGCGTGATC
CCAGATGGACCAACCCGGGCCCTGCAGATCACAGACTTCTGTCACCGCAAGAGCTCCCGGTCCTAATGAG
GTGGATGAGAGCTCCCGGTCCTAATGAGGTGGATGAGCTGCCCGTGACCGAGCAGGAGCTGCAGAAGCTG
AAGAATCCTGACACAGAGCAGGAGCTGGAGGTGCTGGTGAGACTGGAGGGCGGCATTGGCCTGTCCCTGA
TCAACAAGGTGCCCGAGGAGCTGGTGTTTGCCTCTCTGACCGGCATCAATGTGCACTACACCCAGCTGGC
CACAAGCCACATGCTGGAGCTGTCCATCCAGGACGTGCAGGTGGATAACCAGCTGATCGGCACAACCCAG
CCATTCATGCTGTATGTGACCCCCCTGAGCAATGAGAACGAAGTGATCGAGACAGGCCCAGCAGTGCAGG
TGAACGCAGTGAAGTTTCCTTCTAAGAGCGCCCTGACCAATATCTACAAGCACCTGATGATCACCGCCCA
GCGGTTCACAGTGCAGATCGAGGAGAAGCTGCTGCTGAAGCTGCTGAGCTTCTTTGGCTACGATCAGGCC
GAGTCCGAGGTGGAGAAGTATGACGAGAATCTGCACGAGAAGACCGCAGAGCAGGGAGGAACACCTATCA
GATACTATTTTGAGAACCTGAAGATCTCCATCCCACAGATCAAGCTGTCCGTGTTCACCTCTAATAAGCT
GCCCCTGGATCTGAAGGCCCTGAAGAGCACACTGGGCTTCCCTCTGATCAGATTTGAGGACGCCGTGATC
AACCTGGACCCCTTCACCAGGGTGCACCCCTACGAGACAAAGGAGTTCATCATCAATGACATCCTGAAGC
ACTTTCAGGAGGAGCTGCTGTCCCAGGCCGCCAGAATCCTGGGCTCTGTGGATTTCCTGGGCAATCCTAT
GGGCCTGCTGAACGACGTGTCCGAGGGCGTGACCGGCCTGATCAAGTATGGCAATGTGGGCGGCCTGATC
CGGAACGTGACACACGGCGTGTCCAATTCTGCCGCAAAGTTCGCAGGCACCCTGAGCGATGGCCTGGGCA
AGACAATGGACAACAGACACCAGAGCGAGAGAGAGTACATCAGGTATCACGCAGCCACCTCCGGAGAGCA
CCTGGTGGCCGGCATCCACGGCCTGGCACACGGAATCATCGGAGGCCTGACCAGCGTGATCACATCCACC
GTGGAGGGAGTGAAGACAGAGGGAGGCGTGTCTGGCTTTATCAGCGGCCTGGGCAAGGGCCTGGTGGGAA
CAGTGACCAAGCCCGTGGCAGGCGCCCTGGATTTCGCAAGCGAGACAGCACAGGCCGTGCGCGACACAGC
CACCCTGTCCGGACCAAGGACCCAGGCACAGAGAGTGAGGAAGCCAAGGTGCTGTACAGGCCCACAGGGC
CTGCTGCCAAGGTACAGCGAGTCCCAGGCAGAGGGACAGGAGCAGCTGTTCAAGCTGACCGACAACATCC
AGGATGAGTTCTTTATCGCCGTGGAGAATATCGATAGCTATTGCGTGCTGATCTCTAGCAAGGCCGTGTA
CTTTCTGAAATCCGGCGACTATGTGGATCGGGAGGCCATCTTCCTGGAGGTGAAGTACGACGATCTGTAT
CACTGTCTGGTGTCCAAGGACCACGGCAAGGTGTACGTGCAGGTGACCAAGAAGGCCGTGTCTACATCCT
CTGGCGTGAGCATCCCAGGACCATCCCACCAGAAGCCCATGGTGCACGTGAAGAGCGAGGTGCTGGCCGT
GAAGCTGTCCCAGGAGATCAACTATGCCAAGTCTCTGTACTATGAACAGCAGCTGATGCTGAGACTGAGC
GAAAACAGGGAACAGCTGGAACTGGATTCATAAACCGGTTAGTAATGAGTTTGATATCTCGACAATCAAC
CTCTGGATTACAAAATTTGTGAAAGATTGACTGGTATTCTTAACTATGTTGCTCCTTTTACGCTATGTGG
ATACGCTGCTTTAATGCCTTTGTATCATGCTATTGCTTCCCGTATGGCTTTCATTTTCTCCTCCTTGTAT
AAATCCTGGTTGCTGTCTCTTTATGAGGAGTTGTGGCCCGTTGTCAGGCAACGTGGCGTGGTGTGCACTG
TGTTTGCTGACGCAACCCCCACTGGTTGGGGCATTGCCACCACCTGTCAGCTCCTTTCCGGGACTTTCGC
TTTCCCCCTCCCTATTGCCACGGCGGAACTCATCGCCGCCTGCCTTGCCCGCTGCTGGACAGGGGCTCGG
CTGTTGGGCACTGACAATTCCGTGGTGTTGTCGGGGAAGCTGACGTCCTTTCCATGGCTGCTCGCCTGTG
TTGCCACCTGGATTCTGCGCGGGACGTCCTTCTGCTACGTCCCTTCGGCCCTCAATCCAGCGGACCTTCC
TTCCCGCGGCCTGCTGCCGGCTCTGCGGCCTCTTCCGCGTCTTCGCCTTCGCCCTCAGACGAGTCGGATC
TCCCTTTGGGCCGCCTCCCCGCCTGGAAACGGGGGAGGCTAACTGAAACACGGAAGGAGACAATACCGGA
AGGAACCCGCGCTATGACGGCAATAAAAAGACAGAATAAAACGCACGGGTGTTGGGTCGTTTGTTCATAA
ACGCGGGGTTCGGTCCCAGGGCTGGCACTCTGTCGATACCCCACCGAGACCCCATTGGGGCCAATACGCC
CGCGTTTCTTCCTTTTCCCCACCCCACCCCCCAAGTTCGGGTGAAGGCCCAGGGCTCGCAGCCAACGTCG
GGGCGGCAGGCCCTGCCATAGCAGATCTGCGCAGCTGGGGCTCTAGGGGGTATCCCC
[124 nt withheld, positions 15738-15861]
C
[32 nt withheld, positions 15863-15894]
CA
[57 nt withheld, positions 15897-15953]
A
[49 nt withheld, positions 15955-16003]
CCTTTGACGTTGGAGTCCACGTTCTTT
[37 nt withheld, positions 16031-16067]
ACCCTATCTCGGTCTATTCTTTTGATTTATAAGGGATTTTGGGGATTTCGGCCTATTGGTTAAAAAATGA
GCTGATTTAACAAAAATTTAACGCGAATTAATTCTGTGGAATGTGTGTCAGTTAGGGTGTGGAAAGTCCC
CAGGCTCCCCAGCAGGCAGAAGTATGCAAAGCATGCATCTCAATTAGTCAGCAACCAGGTGTGGAAAGTC
CCCAGGCTCCCCAGCAGGCAGAAGTATGCAAAGCATGCATCTCAATTAGTCAGCAACCATAGTCCCGCCC
CTAACTCCGCCCATCCCGCCCCTAACTCCGCCCAGTTCCGCCCATTCTCCGCCCCATGGCTGACTAATTT
TTTTTATTTATGCAGAGGCCGAGGCCGCCTCTGCCTCTGAGCTATTCCAGAAGTAGTGAGGAGGCTTTTT
TGGAGGCCTAGGCTTTTGCAAAAAGCTCCCGGGAGCTTGTATATCCATTTTCGGATCTGATCAAGAGACA
GGATGAGGATCGTTTCGCATGATTGAACAAGATGGATTGCACGCAGGTTCTCCGGCCGCTTGGGTGGAGA
GGCTATTCGGCTATGACTGGGCACAACAGACAATCGGCTGCTCTGATGCCGCCGTGTTCCGGCTGTCAGC
GCAGGGGCGCCCGGTTCTTTTTGTCAAGACCGACCTGTCCGGTGCCCTGAATGAACTGCAGGACGAGGCA
GCGCGGCTATCGTGGCTGGCCACGACGGGCGTTCCTTGCGCAGCTGTGCTCGACGTTGTCACTGAAGCGG
GAAGGGACTGGCTGCTATTGGGCGAAGTGCCGGGGCAGGATCTCCTGTCATCTCACCTTGCTCCTGCCGA
GAAAGTATCCATCATGGCTGATGCAATGCGGCGGCTGCATACGCTTGATCCGGCTACCTGCCCATTCGAC
CACCAAGCGAAACATCGCATCGAGCGAGCACGTACTCGGATGGAAGCCGGTCTTGTCGATCAGGATGATC
TGGACGAAGAGCATCAGGGGCTCGCGCCAGCCGAACTGTTCGCCAGGCTCAAGGCGCGCATGCCCGACGG
CGAGGATCTCGTCGTGACCCATGGCGATGCCTGCTTGCCGAATATCATGGTGGAAAATGGCCGCTTTTCT
GGATTCATCGACTGTGGCCGGCTGGGTGTGGCGGACCGCTATCAGGACATAGCGTTGGCTACCCGTGATA
TTGCTGAAGAGCTTGGCGGCGAATGGGCTGACCGCTTCCTCGTGCTTTACGGTATCGCCGCTCCCGATTC
GCAGCGCATCGCCTTCTATCGCCTTCTTGACGAGTTCTTCTGAGCGGGACTCTGGGGTTCGCGAAATGAC
CGACCAAGCGACGCCCAACCTGCCATCACGAGATTTCGATTCCACCGCCGCCTTCTATGAAAGGTTGGGC
TTCGGAATCGTTTTCCGGGACGCCGGCTGGATGATCCTCCAGCGCGGGGATCTCATGCTGGAGTTCTTCG
CCCACCCCAACTTGTTTATTGCAGCTTATAATGGTTACAAATAAAGCAATAGCATCACAAATTTCACAAA
TAAAGCATTTTTTTCACTGCATTCTAGTTGTGGTTTGTCCAAACTCATCAATGTATCTTATCATGTCTGT
ATACCGTCGACCTCTAGCTAGAGCTTGGCGTAATCATGGTCATAGCTGTTTCCTGTGTGAAATTGTTATC
CGCTCACAATTCCACACAACATACGAGCCGGAAGCATAAAGTGTAAAGCCTGGGGTGCCTAATGAGTGAG
CTAACTCACATTAATTGCGTTGCGCTCACTGCCCGCTTTCCAGTCGGGAAACCTGTCGTGCCAGCTGCAT
TAATGAATCGGCCAACGCGCGGGGAGAGGCGGTTTGCGTATTGGGCGCTCTTCCGCTTCCTCGCTCACTG
ACTCGCTGCGCTCGGTCGTTCGGCTGCGGCGAGCGGTATCAGCTCACTCAAAGGCGGTAATACGGTTATC
CACAGAATCAGGGGATAACGCAGGAAAGAACATGTGAGCAAAAGGCCAGCAAAAGGCCAGGAACCGTAAA
AAGGCCGCGTTGCTGGCGTTTTTCCATAGGCTCCGCCCCCCTGACGAGCATCACAAAAATCGACGCTCAA
GTCAGAGGTGGCGAAACCCGACAGGACTATAAAGATACCAGGCGTTTCCCCCTGGAAGCTCCCTCGTGCG
CTCTCCTGTTCCGACCCTGCCGCTTACCGGATACCTGTCCGCCTTTCTCCCTTCGGGAAGCGTGGCGCTT
TCTCATAGCTCACGCTGTAGGTATCTCAGTTCGGTGTAGGTCGTTCGCTCCAAGCTGGGCTGTGTGCACG
AACCCCCCGTTCAGCCCGACCGCTGCGCCTTATCCGGTAACTATCGTCTTGAGTCCAACCCGGTAAGACA
CGACTTATCGCCACTGGCAGCAGCCACTGGTAACAGGATTAGCAGAGCGAGGTATGTAGGCGGTGCTACA
GAGTTCTTGAAGTGGTGGCCTAACTACGGCTACACTAGAAGGACAGTATTTGGTATCTGCGCTCTGCTGA
AGCCAGTTACCTTCGGAAAAAGAGTTGGTAGCTCTTGATCCGGCAAACAAACCACCGCTGGTAGCGGTGG
TTTTTTTGTTTGCAAGCAGCAGATTACGCGCAGAAAAAAAGGATCTCAAGAAGATCCTTTGATCTTTTCT
ACGGGGTCTGACGCTCAGTGGAACGAAAACTCACGTTAAGGGATTTTGGTCATGAGATTATCAAAAAGGA
TCTTCACCTAGATCCTTTTAAATTAAAAATGAAGTTTTAAATCAATCTAAAGTATATATGAGTAAACTTG
GTCTGACAGTTACCAATGCTTAATCAGTGAGGCACCTATCTCAGCGATCTGTCTATTTCGTTCATCCATA
GTTGCCTGACTCCCCGTCGTGTAGATAACTACGATACGGGAGGGCTTACCATCTGGCCCCAGTGCTGCAA
TGATACCGCGAGACCCACGCTCACCGGCTCCAGATTTATCAGCAATAAACCAGCCAGCCGGAAGGGCCGA
GCGCAGAAGTGGTCCTGCAACTTTATCCGCCTCCATCCAGTCTATTAATTGTTGCCGGGAAGCTAGAGTA
AGTAGTTCGCCAGTTAATAGTTTGCGCAACGTTGTTGCCATTGCTACAGGCATCGTGGTGTCACGCTCGT
CGTTTGGTATGGCTTCATTCAGCTCCGGTTCCCAACGATCAAGGCGAGTTACATGATCCCCCATGTTGTG
CAAAAAAGCGGTTAGCTCCTTCGGTCCTCCGATCGTTGTCAGAAGTAAGTTGGCCGCAGTGTTATCACTC
ATGGTTATGGCAGCACTGCATAATTCTCTTACTGTCATGCCATCCGTAAGATGCTTTTCTGTGACTGGTG
AGTACTCAACCAAGTCATTCTGAGAATAGTGTATGCGGCGACCGAGTTGCTCTTGCCCGGCGTCAATACG
GGATAATACCGCGCCACATAGCAGAACTTTAAAAGTGCTCATCATTGGAAAACGTTCTTCGGGGCGAAAA
CTCTCAAGGATCTTACCGCTGTTGAGATCCAGTTCGATGTAACCCACTCGTGCACCCAACTGATCTTCAG
CATCTTTTACTTTCACCAGCGTTTCTGGGTGAGCAAAAACAGGAAGGCAAAATGCCGCAAAAAAGGGAAT
AAGGGCGACACGGAAATGTTGAATACTCATACTCTTCCTTTTTCAATATTATTGAAGCATTTATCAGGGT
TATTGTCTCATGAGCGGATACATATTTGAATGTATTTAGAAAAATAAACAAATAGGGGTTCCGCGCACAT
TTCCCCGAAAAGTGCCACCTGACGTCGACGGATCGGGAGATCTCCCGATCCCCTATGGTCGACTCTCAGT
ACAATCTGCTCTGATGCCGCATAGTTAAGCCAG
